>Addgene plasmid #214495 | AiP1425 - pAAV-AiE2132m-minBG-SYFP2-WPRE-BGHpA | addgene full sequence | sequence record 432945 | Addgene NGS Result
TCAACCTGGAGTCAGGGAAAGGCTTAGAAATTATCTTTGAATCCCAGGAAGACAAAACAGGAATGGCCTC
AAGCAGGGCTTCCTTCTGAAACCTGGGGAAATGGCTACTTCTGCCTGGCCTGAATTCAGGGGAACAGTGC
ACCCCACCTGCTCCGACTGGCAGTTAAGGAGGGCCACATTGAAGGCAGCAGACTCCCAGCTGTGCTGGCG
GGACAAAGCCTTGATTTTTTTTTTTTAAATCTCTGATTAGTCATTGTGTATAAGAAATGTTTTGAGTTAA
AATAATATACAAGAATTTCCTTAGAAAAGAAAATACACACGCTCATTTTTTGGATCCACTTAACACACTT
AGCAAAAGGACATTTGGAACAACATGACACGTCTTAGCTTCGGAGAAGGGTGGGGTGGACTCATGCCATC
ACAATGGAGATGGATGTGTGGTTTATTGGCCTCTCAGCCACACACAGGTGAGTGACAGGCCACTGTTATT
CAACTGTTTAATGCCAGCTTCTCATAAATCAAGGTGACGCCTGAAAAGATTGAGTCTTTAAATCAAACTG
CCTTTTCCTATTTCGAATATAATTTGGGCTGTTGCCAAGGACTCTGGGAAACAGAGGACTACAAGTGCCA
TTTCAACAAGAAACACACCCATTTAGGACCGGATGCAGAGCTCAGGGCTCCGGACCACTTGCCAACAGAG
TTTCACAGTCACATGACAGTGACATACTGCTAATGGGGTTAGCAAGTGACTCATGGTCTCATATCTGGAG
AATGAAGACTGGGGTGGGTGTTAGCTTCCAGGACCGCCATAACCAACATGCCAGTATGACAGACTGCCCC
GTGGGAATGACACACATTTATTTTCTCCCCGCCGGCGGAGCTCGGGCTGGGCATAAAAGTCAGGGCAGAG
CCATCTATTGCTTACATTTGCTTCTGGGATCCAGATCTTTCGAAGCTAGCGCTACCGGTCGCCACCATGG
TGAGCAAGGGCGAGGAGCTGTTCACCGGGGTGGTGCCCATCCTGGTCGAGCTGGACGGCGACGTAAACGG
CCACAAGTTCAGCGTGTCCGGCGAGGGCGAGGGCGATGCCACCTACGGCAAGCTGACCCTGAAGCTGATC
TGCACCACCGGCAAGCTGCCCGTGCCCTGGCCCACCCTCGTGACCACCCTGGGCTACGGCGTGCAGTGCT
TCGCCCGCTACCCCGACCACATGAAGCAGCACGACTTCTTCAAGTCCGCCATGCCCGAAGGCTACGTCCA
GGAGCGCACCATCTTCTTCAAGGACGACGGCAACTACAAGACCCGCGCCGAGGTGAAGTTCGAGGGCGAC
ACCCTGGTGAACCGCATCGAGCTGAAGGGCATCGACTTCAAGGAGGACGGCAACATCCTGGGGCACAAGC
TGGAGTACAACTACAACAGCCACAACGTCTATATCACCGCCGACAAGCAGAAGAACGGCATCAAGGCCAA
CTTCAAGATCCGCCACAACATCGAGGACGGCGGCGTGCAGCTCGCCGACCACTACCAGCAGAACACCCCC
ATCGGCGACGGCCCCGTGCTGCTGCCCGACAACCACTACCTGAGCTACCAGTCCAAGCTGAGCAAAGACC
CCAACGAGAAGCGCGATCACATGGTCCTGCTGGAGTTCGTGACCGCCGCCGGGATCACTCTCGGCATGGA
CGAGCTGTACAAGTAAGTCGACGGCGCGCCGCGGCCGCGAATTCGATATCATAATCAACCTCTGGATTAC
AAAATTTGTGAAAGATTGACTGGTATTCTTAACTATGTTGCTCCTTTTACGCTATGTGGATACGCTGCTT
TAATGCCTTTGTATCATGCTATTGCTTCCCGTATGGCTTTCATTTTCTCCTCCTTGTATAAATCCTGGTT
AGTTCTTGCCACGGCGGAACTCATCGCCGCCTGCCTTGCCCGCTGCTGGACAGGGGCTCGGCTGTTGGGC
ACTGACAATTCCGTGGCTCGAGAGATCTTCGACTGTGCCTTCTAGTTGCCAGCCATCTGTTGTTTGCCCC
TCCCCCGTGCCTTCCTTGACCCTGGAAGGTGCCACTCCCACTGTCCTTTCCTAATAAAATGAGGAAATTG
CATCGCATTGTCTGAGTAGGTGTCATTCTATTCTGGGGGGTGGGGTGGGGCAGGACAGCAAGGGGGAGGA
TTGGGAAGACAATAGCAGGCATGAGATCTCACGTGCGGACCGAGCGGCCGCAGGAACCCCTAGTGATGGA
GTTGGCCACTCCCTCTCTGCGCGCTCGCTCGCTCACTGAGGCCGGGCGACCAAAGGTCGCCCGACGCCCG
GGCTTTGCCCGGGCGGCCTCAGTGAGCGAGCGAGCGCGCAGCTGCCTGCAGGGGCGCCTGATGCGGTATT
TTCTCCTTACGCATCTGTGCGGTATTTCACACCGCATA
[95 nt withheld, positions 2419-2513]
T
[46 nt withheld, positions 2515-2560]
C
[141 nt withheld, positions 2562-2702]
CCTTTGACGTTGGAGTCCACGTTCTTT
[37 nt withheld, positions 2730-2766]
ACTCTATCTCGGGCTATTCTTTTGATTTATAAGGGATTTTGCCGATTTCGGTCTATTGGTTAAAAAATGA
GCTGATTTAACAAAAATTTAACGCGAATTTTAACAAAATATTAACGTTTACAATTTTATGGTGCACTCTC
AGTACAATCTGCTCTGATGCCGCATAGTTAAGCCAGCCCCGACACCCGCCAACACCCGCTGACGCGCCCT
GACGGGCTTGTCTGCTCCCGGCATCCGCTTACAGACAAGCTGTGACCGTCTCCGGGAGCTGCATGTGTCA
GAGGTTTTCACCGTCATCACCGAAACGCGCGAGACGAAAGGGCCTCGTGATACGCCTATTTTTATAGGTT
AATGTCATGATAATAATGGTTTCTTAGACGTCAGGTGGCACTTTTCGGGGAAATGTGCGCGGAACCCCTA
TTTGTTTATTTTTCTAAATACATTCAAATATGTATCCGCTCATGAGACAATAACCCTGATAAATGCTTCA
ATAATATTGAAAAAGGAAGAGTATGAGTATTCAACATTTCCGTGTCGCCCTTATTCCCTTTTTTGCGGCA
TTTTGCCTTCCTGTTTTTGCTCACCCAGAAACGCTGGTGAAAGTAAAAGATGCTGAAGATCAGTTGGGTG
CACGAGTGGGTTACATCGAACTGGATCTCAACAGCGGTAAGATCCTTGAGAGTTTTCGCCCCGAAGAACG
TTTTCCAATGATGAGCACTTTTAAAGTTCTGCTATGTGGCGCGGTATTATCCCGTATTGACGCCGGGCAA
GAGCAACTCGGTCGCCGCATACACTATTCTCAGAATGACTTGGTTGAGTACTCACCAGTCACAGAAAAGC
ATCTTACGGATGGCATGACAGTAAGAGAATTATGCAGTGCTGCCATAACCATGAGTGATAACACTGCGGC
CAACTTACTTCTGACAACGATCGGAGGACCGAAGGAGCTAACCGCTTTTTTGCACAACATGGGGGATCAT
GTAACTCGCCTTGATCGTTGGGAACCGGAGCTGAATGAAGCCATACCAAACGACGAGCGTGACACCACGA
TGCCTGTAGCAATGGCAACAACGTTGCGCAAACTATTAACTGGCGAACTACTTACTCTAGCTTCCCGGCA
ACAATTAATAGACTGGATGGAGGCGGATAAAGTTGCAGGACCACTTCTGCGCTCGGCCCTTCCGGCTGGC
TGGTTTATTGCTGATAAATCTGGAGCCGGTGAGCGTGGGTCTCGCGGTATCATTGCAGCACTGGGGCCAG
ATGGTAAGCCCTCCCGTATCGTAGTTATCTACACGACGGGGAGTCAGGCAACTATGGATGAACGAAATAG
ACAGATCGCTGAGATAGGTGCCTCACTGATTAAGCATTGGTAACTGTCAGACCAAGTTTACTCATATATA
CTTTAGATTGATTTAAAACTTCATTTTTAATTTAAAAGGATCTAGGTGAAGATCCTTTTTGATAATCTCA
TGACCAAAATCCCTTAACGTGAGTTTTCGTTCCACTGAGCGTCAGACCCCGTAGAAAAGATCAAAGGATC
TTCTTGAGATCCTTTTTTTCTGCGCGTAATCTGCTGCTTGCAAACAAAAAAACCACCGCTACCAGCGGTG
GTTTGTTTGCCGGATCAAGAGCTACCAACTCTTTTTCCGAAGGTAACTGGCTTCAGCAGAGCGCAGATAC
CAAATACTGTTCTTCTAGTGTAGCCGTAGTTAGGCCACCACTTCAAGAACTCTGTAGCACCGCCTACATA
CCTCGCTCTGCTAATCCTGTTACCAGTGGCTGCTGCCAGTGGCGATAAGTCGTGTCTTACCGGGTTGGAC
TCAAGACGATAGTTACCGGATAAGGCGCAGCGGTCGGGCTGAACGGGGGGTTCGTGCACACAGCCCAGCT
TGGAGCGAACGACCTACACCGAACTGAGATACCTACAGCGTGAGCTATGAGAAAGCGCCACGCTTCCCGA
AGGGAGAAAGGCGGACAGGTATCCGGTAAGCGGCAGGGTCGGAACAGGAGAGCGCACGAGGGAGCTTCCA
GGGGGAAACGCCTGGTATCTTTATAGTCCTGTCGGGTTTCGCCACCTCTGACTTGAGCGTCGATTTTTGT
GATGCTCGTCAGGGGGGCGGAGCCTATGGAAAAACGCCAGCAACGCGGCCTTTTTACGGTTCCTGGCCTT
TTGCTGGCCTTTTGCTCACATGTCCTGCAGGCAGCTGCGCGCTCGCTCGCTCACTGAGGCCGCCCGGGCG
TCGGGCGACCTTTGGTCGCCCGGCCTCAGTGAGCGAGCGAGCGCGCAGAGAGGGAGTGGCCAACTCCATC
ACTAGGGGTTCCTGCGGCCGCACGCGTTGTAAGAGTAATAATCGCCGGCGGAGCATTGTGGGGCCTGGCC
ACCTGCTCTACCCTATTTCTGGGATTTAAGCTTCAGAACTGGGCACAATCTCAACCATTATCCTCTGCTG
CAGAATGAAAACCTCCCCAGCCTTGATAAGCAGGAAGGGAGGTCACCTCACCCGCTCTGGGAACCTGCAG
CCTCCACCTGCTGAGGGGCTGGCTCTCTGGAGAAGGGAACACATACCACAGGGGACACCCCTTCACTCTC
CTGTGCATAAACACCCTCTCCGCTGGAGAGCTGCCTAACTTTTCTATGGGGTTAGCACTTCTGTCTAGTA
GGTCGCACTTGGGCTGCTCTGTCTGTCTGTGGATCTTGTCTCTGGTTTCCATGGTTCGTGTAACAAGTGG
GACTCTTGAAGTCAAACAGGTGGGAGGTGTTCCTTGACCACGCATGTGTGGGATGCCATCTGCCTGCAGT
CCCACTAGCACCCGAGGCTGACCCCAGGCTCACCAGCGTGTGGCTGGTCACTAGCCCGATGGGAACACGG
CACAGAGGCAAGTGTGGCGAGTCACTACCTAGGCAGAACGGGAAGGAGCACATGAAACAGGCTGGCATTG
AACTTGACAGAGATGGCAGAGATTAAGAAGGCAGGGAGAACAATGGGGGGAAAGCCAGAACCAGGGGTTT
GAGGAGAAACTGTAGGGGCTGCTGAGGCAGAGCTTTCCTGAAGGGAAAAAGAACAGTAAGAAAAACAAAC
TCCATTTCACAGAGGCAACAATAGAACAATCTTGCTTCTTCTGCCCTCAAGTTTATTGGCCTCCAGAGGC
TCTGTGCTTCCAAAGATTAGCCTTCCCCTGGGAAATTAGGAAGCAAATATTAGTTCTCCTCTCATGAGGT
CATTCCTTGTAGAACGCTTCCTCGGGAGCTCTGCGCTGCTTGGCTTTCGAAGCCCCATGCCCACCCGGAG
TT
Features (pLannotate 1.2.2; 14 found; start..end, strand, type, name):
    977..1693    +  CDS            SYFP2: SYFP2 is a basic (constitutively fluorescent) yellow fluorescent protein published in 2006, derived from Aequorea victoria. It is reported to be a very rapidly-maturing monomer with moderate acid sensitivity.
   1733..1890    +  misc_feature   WPRE (fragment): woodchuck hepatitis virus posttranscriptional regulatory element
   1896..1976    +  misc_feature   WPRE (fragment): woodchuck hepatitis virus posttranscriptional regulatory element
   1993..2104    +  polyA_signal   bGH poly(A) signal: bovine growth hormone polyadenylation signal
   2222..2362    +  repeat_region  AAV2 ITR: inverted terminal repeat of adeno-associated virus serotype 2 inverted
   2367..2418    -  misc_feature   bom (fragment): basis of mobility region from pBR322
   2437..2892    +  rep_origin     f1 ori (sequence partly withheld): f1 bacteriophage origin of replication; arrow indicates direction of (+) strand synthesis
   2893..2942    -  misc_feature   bom (fragment): basis of mobility region from pBR322
   3044..3079    -  CDS            rop (fragment): Rop protein, which maintains plasmids at low copy number; rop
   3174..3278    +  promoter       AmpR promoter: bla
   3279..4139    +  CDS            AmpR: β-lactamase; bla; confers resistance to ampicillin, carbenicillin, and related antibiotics
   4310..4898    +  rep_origin     ori: high-copy-number ColE1/pMB1/pBR322/pUC origin of replication
   4971..4998    +  repeat_region  AAV2 ITR (fragment): inverted terminal repeat of adeno-associated virus serotype 2 inverted
   5027..5054    +  repeat_region  AAV2 ITR (fragment): inverted terminal repeat of adeno-associated virus serotype 2 inverted
