[The description below was written by a language model from this plasmid's Addgene catalogue record and pLannotate feature annotations shown in this document.]
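Description:
AiP1425 - pAAV-AiE2132m-minBG-SYFP2-WPRE-BGHpA is an AAV transfer plasmid built on a pAAV2 backbone, designed to produce recombinant adeno-associated virus that reports the activity of a candidate brain enhancer. In bacteria it is maintained through a high-copy ColE1/pUC-type origin and selected with ampicillin via the β-lactamase gene and its native promoter. An f1 phage origin and short remnants of pBR322 bom and rop sequences are also present in the backbone. AAV2 inverted terminal repeats flank the expression cassette and provide the signals for replication and packaging of the genome into capsids. One ITR was annotated in full, while the other was detected only as short fragments in the sequencing-derived record.

The payload places the enhancer AiE2132m upstream of a minimal beta-globin promoter (minBG), which has little activity on its own, so transcription depends on the enhancer and should be restricted to the cell populations in which it is active. Neither the enhancer nor minBG was picked up by the automated annotation, but they presumably occupy the unannotated region preceding the reporter. The reporter is SYFP2, a rapidly maturing monomeric yellow fluorescent protein derived from Aequorea victoria. It is followed by a WPRE, annotated as two fragments and possibly a shortened version, which enhances transcript stability and expression, and by the bovine growth hormone polyadenylation signal. The enhancer was inserted by Gibson assembly at an SgrAI site that was destroyed in the process.

The construct belongs to a collection of enhancer AAVs for genetic access to cortical cell types. It is used to label specific brain cell populations with fluorescence, although the record does not state which population AiE2132m targets.
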