Addgene plasmid #214495: AiP1425 - pAAV-AiE2132m-minBG-SYFP2-WPRE-BGHpA
Purpose: AiE2132m is an enhancer sequence, designed to drive AAV-mediated transgene expression in specific populations of brain cells
Depositing lab: Allen Institute for Brain Science & Bosiljka Tasic. Depositing organization: Allen Institute. Publication: A suite of enhancer AAVs and transgenic mouse lines for genetic access to cortical cell types. Ben-Simon Y, Hooper M, Narayan S, Daigle TL, Dwivedi D, Way SW, Oster A, Stafford DA, Mich JK, Taormina MJ, Martinez RA, Opitz-Araya X, Roth JR, Alexander JR, Allen S, Amster A, Arbuckle J, Ayala A, Baker PM, Bakken TE, Barcelli T, Barta S, Bendrick J, Bertagnolli D, Bielstein C, Bishwakarma P, Bowlus J, Boyer G, Brouner K, Casian B, Casper T, Chakka AB, Chakrabarty R, Chance RK, Chavan S, Clark M, Colbert K, Collman F, Daniel S, Departee M, DiValentin P, Donadio N, Dotson N, Egdorf T, Fliss T, Gabitto M, Garcia J, Gary A, Gasperini M, Gloe J, Goldy J, Gore BB, Graybuck L, Greisman N, Haeseleer F, Halterman C, Haradon Z, Hastings SD, Helback O, Ho W, Hockemeyer D, Huang C, Huff S, Hunker A, Johansen N, Jones D, Juneau Z, Kalmbach B, Kannan M, Khem S, Kussick E, Kutsal R, Larsen R, Lee C, Lee AY, Leibly M, Lenz GH, Li S, Liang E, Lusk N, Madigan Z, Malloy J, Malone J, McCue R, Melchor J, Mollenkopf T, Moosman S, Morin E, Newman D, Ng L, Ngo K, Omstead V, Otto S, Oyama A, Pena N, Pham T, Phillips E, Pom CA, Potekhina L, Ransford S, Ray PL, Rette D, Reynoldson C, Rimorin C, Rocha D, Ruiz A, Sanchez REA, Sawyer L, Sedeno-Cortes A, Sevigny JP, Shapovalova N, Shepard N, Shulga L, Sigler AR, Siverts L, Soliman S, Somasundaram S, Staats B, Stewart K, Szelenyi E, Tieu M, Trader C, Tran A, van Velthoven CTJ, Walker M, Wang Y, Weed N, Wirthlin M, Wood T, Wynalda B, Yao Z, Zhou T, Ariza J, Dee N, Reding M, Ronellenfitch K, Mufti S, Sunkin SM, Smith KA, Esposito L, Waters J, Thyagarajan B, Yao S, Lein ES, Zeng H, Levi BP, Ngai J, Ting JT, Tasic B. Cell. 2025 May 16:S0092-8674(25)00513-6. doi: 10.1016/j.cell.2025.05.002. PubMed 40403729.
Backbone
  Vector backbone: pAAV2
  Vector type: AAV
Growth in bacteria
  Bacterial resistance: Ampicillin, 100 μg/mL
  Growth temperature: 37°C
  Growth strain: NEB Stable
  Copy number: High Copy
Gene/Insert
  Gene/Insert name: SYFP2
  Species: Synthetic
  Promoter: minBG
  Cloning method: Gibson Cloning
Terms and licenses: Academic/Nonprofit Terms; Industry Terms: Not Available to Industry
Depositor comments: 5' Cloning Site: SgrAI (destroyed), 3' Cloning Site: SgrAI (destroyed). Please visit https://doi.org/10.1101/2024.06.10.597244 for bioRxiv preprint.
How to cite: AiP1425 - pAAV-AiE2132m-minBG-SYFP2-WPRE-BGHpA was a gift from Allen Institute for Brain Science & Bosiljka Tasic (Addgene plasmid # 214495 ; http://n2t.net/addgene:214495 ; RRID:Addgene_214495)
